Addgene plasmid #83297: pET21a(+)_C.jejuni m23 peptidase
Purpose: Expresses m23 peptidase from Campylobacter jejuni
Depositing lab: SeWon Suh. Depositing organization: Seoul National University.
Backbone
  Vector backbone: pET21(+)
  Backbone manufacturer: Novagen
  Backbone size w/o insert (bp): 5443
  Vector type: Bacterial Expression
Growth in bacteria
  Bacterial resistance: Ampicillin, 100 μg/mL
  Growth temperature: 37°C
  Growth strain: DH5alpha
  Copy number: High Copy
Gene/Insert
  Gene/Insert name: ERS445056_01343 (alt name: M23 peptidase)
  Species: Campylobacter jejuni (ATCC 33560)
  Insert size (bp): 759
  Mutation: deleted amino acid 1-20
  GenBank ID: WP_002882194
  Tag / fusion protein: His tag (C terminal on backbone)
  Cloning method: Restriction Enzyme; 5′ cloning site Nde1 (unknown if destroyed); 3′ cloning site XhoI (unknown if destroyed)
  Sequencing primers: 5′ T7 promoter; 3′ T7 terminator
Terms and licenses: Academic/Nonprofit Terms; Industry Terms: Not Available to Industry
How to cite: pET21a(+)_C.jejuni m23 peptidase was a gift from SeWon Suh (Addgene plasmid # 83297 ; http://n2t.net/addgene:83297 ; RRID:Addgene_83297)
