[The description below was written by a language model from this plasmid's Addgene catalogue record and pLannotate feature annotations shown in this document.]
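Description:
pET21a(+)_C.jejuni m23 peptidase is a bacterial expression plasmid built on the Novagen pET21 backbone for producing a truncated M23-family peptidase from Campylobacter jejuni (ATCC 33560) in E. coli. The assembled sequence is 6,129 nt. It replicates from a ColE1/pMB1-type origin and carries the pBR322-derived bom site and rop gene. The catalogue lists it as high copy, although rop normally moderates copy number. Selection is by ampicillin through the bla (β-lactamase) gene under its own promoter, and an f1 phage origin allows single-stranded DNA production. The short "TcR" fragments and the predicted E. coli ORF in the annotation appear to be remnants of pBR322-derived backbone sequence rather than functional markers.

The insert, locus ERS445056_01343 (759 bp), lacks the codons for amino acids 1–20 and was cloned between NdeI and XhoI. It is not annotated as a feature in the table, but it fits the unannotated gap between the ribosome binding site and the histidine tag. Expression is driven by a T7 promoter followed by a lac operator and the efficient T7 gene 10 ribosome binding site, and transcription ends at the T7 terminator. The plasmid-encoded lacI gene supplies repressor, so transcription stays low until IPTG is added in a host that provides T7 RNA polymerase. The backbone adds a C-terminal His tag. pLannotate labels it as a 9xHis fragment, and its 18 nt length corresponds to six histidines. The tag permits purification by metal-affinity chromatography. The nearby "SET1 fragment" hit lies downstream of the tag and probably reflects T7-derived sequence next to the terminator rather than a fused solubility tag. The record states only that the plasmid expresses the peptidase. The design suits recombinant overexpression and purification of the protein.
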