Features (pLannotate 1.2.2; 18 found; start..end, strand, type, name):
     70..658     +  rep_origin     ori: high-copy-number ColE1/pMB1/pBR322/pUC origin of replication
    844..986     -  misc_feature   bom: basis of mobility region from pBR322
   1088..1279    -  CDS            rop: Rop protein, which maintains plasmids at low copy number; rop
   1296..1676    +  CDS            YPB1_ECOLX: Protein predicted: Swiss-Prot protein existence level 4. From Escherichia coli.
   1748..2039    -  CDS            TcR (fragment): tetracycline efflux protein; tet; confers resistance to tetracycline
   2054..2075    -  protein_bind   CAP binding site: CAP binding activates transcription in the presence of cAMP. E. coli catabolite activator protein
   2088..3170    -  CDS            lacI: lac repressor; lacI; The lac repressor binds to the lac operator to inhibit transcription in E. coli. This inhibition can be relieved by adding lactose or isopropyl-β-D-thiogalactopyranoside (IPTG).
   3171..3248    -  promoter       lacI promoter: lacI
   3256..3535    -  CDS            TcR (fragment): tetracycline efflux protein; tet; confers resistance to tetracycline
   3557..3575    +  promoter       T7 promoter: promoter for bacteriophage T7 RNA polymerase
   3576..3600    +  protein_bind   lac operator: The lac repressor binds to the lac operator to inhibit transcription in E. coli. This inhibition can be relieved by adding lactose or isopropyl-β-D-thiogalactopyranoside (IPTG). lac repressor encoded by lacI
   3615..3637    +  RBS            RBS: efficient ribosome binding site from bacteriophage T7 gene 10 (Olins and Rangwala, 1989)
   4413..4430    +  CDS            9xHis (fragment): 9xHis affinity tag
   4440..4489    +  CDS            SET1 (fragment): solubility-enhancement tag derived from T7 phage gene 10B
   4497..4544    +  terminator     T7 terminator: transcription terminator for bacteriophage T7 RNA polymerase
   4581..5036    +  rep_origin     f1 ori (sequence partly withheld): f1 bacteriophage origin of replication; arrow indicates direction of (+) strand synthesis
   5063..5167    +  promoter       AmpR promoter: bla
   5168..6028    +  CDS            AmpR: β-lactamase; bla; confers resistance to ampicillin, carbenicillin, and related antibiotics
>Addgene plasmid #83297 | pET21a(+)_C.jejuni m23 peptidase | addgene full sequence | sequence record 164865 | Addgene Assembled Sequence
CAAAATCCCTTAACGTGAGTTTTCGTTCCACTGAGCGTCAGACCCCGTAGAAAAGATCAAAGGATCTTCT
TGAGATCCTTTTTTTCTGCGCGTAATCTGCTGCTTGCAAACAAAAAAACCACCGCTACCAGCGGTGGTTT
GTTTGCCGGATCAAGAGCTACCAACTCTTTTTCCGAAGGTAACTGGCTTCAGCAGAGCGCAGATACCAAA
TACTGTCCTTCTAGTGTAGCCGTAGTTAGGCCACCACTTCAAGAACTCTGTAGCACCGCCTACATACCTC
GCTCTGCTAATCCTGTTACCAGTGGCTGCTGCCAGTGGCGATAAGTCGTGTCTTACCGGGTTGGACTCAA
GACGATAGTTACCGGATAAGGCGCAGCGGTCGGGCTGAACGGGGGGTTCGTGCACACAGCCCAGCTTGGA
GCGAACGACCTACACCGAACTGAGATACCTACAGCGTGAGCTATGAGAAAGCGCCACGCTTCCCGAAGGG
AGAAAGGCGGACAGGTATCCGGTAAGCGGCAGGGTCGGAACAGGAGAGCGCACGAGGGAGCTTCCAGGGG
GAAACGCCTGGTATCTTTATAGTCCTGTCGGGTTTCGCCACCTCTGACTTGAGCGTCGATTTTTGTGATG
CTCGTCAGGGGGGCGGAGCCTATGGAAAAACGCCAGCAACGCGGCCTTTTTACGGTTCCTGGCCTTTTGC
TGGCCTTTTGCTCACATGTTCTTTCCTGCGTTATCCCCTGATTCTGTGGATAACCGTATTACCGCCTTTG
AGTGAGCTGATACCGCTCGCCGCAGCCGAACGACCGAGCGCAGCGAGTCAGTGAGCGAGGAAGCGGAAGA
GCGCCTGATGCGGTATTTTCTCCTTACGCATCTGTGCGGTATTTCACACCGCATATATGGTGCACTCTCA
GTACAATCTGCTCTGATGCCGCATAGTTAAGCCAGTATACACTCCGCTATCGCTACGTGACTGGGTCATG
GCTGCGCCCCGACACCCGCCAACACCCGCTGACGCGCCCTGACGGGCTTGTCTGCTCCCGGCATCCGCTT
ACAGACAAGCTGTGACCGTCTCCGGGAGCTGCATGTGTCAGAGGTTTTCACCGTCATCACCGAAACGCGC
GAGGCAGCTGCGGTAAAGCTCATCAGCGTGGTCGTGAAGCGATTCACAGATGTCTGCCTGTTCATCCGCG
TCCAGCTCGTTGAGTTTCTCCAGAAGCGTTAATGTCTGGCTTCTGATAAAGCGGGCCATGTTAAGGGCGG
TTTTTTCCTGTTTGGTCACTGATGCCTCCGTGTAAGGGGGATTTCTGTTCATGGGGGTAATGATACCGAT
GAAACGAGAGAGGATGCTCACGATACGGGTTACTGATGATGAACATGCCCGGTTACTGGAACGTTGTGAG
GGTAAACAACTGGCGGTATGGATGCGGCGGGACCAGAGAAAAATCACTCAGGGTCAATGCCAGCGCTTCG
TTAATACAGATGTAGGTGTTCCACAGGGTAGCCAGCAGCATCCTGCGATGCAGATCCGGAACATAATGGT
GCAGGGCGCTGACTTCCGCGTTTCCAGACTTTACGAAACACGGAAACCGAAGACCATTCATGTTGTTGCT
CAGGTCGCAGACGTTTTGCAGCAGCAGTCGCTTCACGTTCGCTCGCGTATCGGTGATTCATTCTGCTAAC
CAGTAAGGCAACCCCGCCAGCCTAGCCGGGTCCTCAACGACAGGAGCACGATCATGCGCACCCGTGGGGC
CGCCATGCCGGCGATAATGGCCTGCTTCTCGCCGAAACGTTTGGTGGCGGGACCAGTGACGAAGGCTTGA
GCGAGGGCGTGCAAGATTCCGAATACCGCAAGCGACAGGCCGATCATCGTCGCGCTCCAGCGAAAGCGGT
CCTCGCCGAAAATGACCCAGAGCGCTGCCGGCACCTGTCCTACGAGTTGCATGATAAAGAAGACAGTCAT
AAGTGCGGCGACGATAGTCATGCCCCGCGCCCACCGGAAGGAGCTGACTGGGTTGAAGGCTCTCAAGGGC
ATCGGTCGAGATCCCGGTGCCTAATGAGTGAGCTAACTTACATTAATTGCGTTGCGCTCACTGCCCGCTT
TCCAGTCGGGAAACCTGTCGTGCCAGCTGCATTAATGAATCGGCCAACGCGCGGGGAGAGGCGGTTTGCG
TATTGGGCGCCAGGGTGGTTTTTCTTTTCACCAGTGAGACGGGCAACAGCTGATTGCCCTTCACCGCCTG
GCCCTGAGAGAGTTGCAGCAAGCGGTCCACGCTGGTTTGCCCCAGCAGGCGAAAATCCTGTTTGATGGTG
GTTAACGGCGGGATATAACATGAGCTGTCTTCGGTATCGTCGTATCCCACTACCGAGATATCCGCACCAA
CGCGCAGCCCGGACTCGGTAATGGCGCGCATTGCGCCCAGCGCCATCTGATCGTTGGCAACCAGCATCGC
AGTGGGAACGATGCCCTCATTCAGCATTTGCATGGTTTGTTGAAAACCGGACATGGCACTCCAGTCGCCT
TCCCGTTCCGCTATCGGCTGAATTTGATTGCGAGTGAGATATTTATGCCAGCCAGCCAGACGCAGACGCG
CCGAGACAGAACTTAATGGGCCCGCTAACAGCGCGATTTGCTGGTGACCCAATGCGACCAGATGCTCCAC
GCCCAGTCGCGTACCGTCTTCATGGGAGAAAATAATACTGTTGATGGGTGTCTGGTCAGAGACATCAAGA
AATAACGCCGGAACATTAGTGCAGGCAGCTTCCACAGCAATGGCATCCTGGTCATCCAGCGGATAGTTAA
TGATCAGCCCACTGACGCGTTGCGCGAGAAGATTGTGCACCGCCGCTTTACAGGCTTCGACGCCGCTTCG
TTCTACCATCGACACCACCACGCTGGCACCCAGTTGATCGGCGCGAGATTTAATCGCCGCGACAATTTGC
GACGGCGCGTGCAGGGCCAGACTGGAGGTGGCAACGCCAATCAGCAACGACTGTTTGCCCGCCAGTTGTT
GTGCCACGCGGTTGGGAATGTAATTCAGCTCCGCCATCGCCGCTTCCACTTTTTCCCGCGTTTTCGCAGA
AACGTGGCTGGCCTGGTTCACCACGCGGGAAACGGTCTGATAAGAGACACCGGCATACTCTGCGACATCG
TATAACGTTACTGGTTTCACATTCACCACCCTGAATTGACTCTCTTCCGGGCGCTATCATGCCATACCGC
GAAAGGTTTTGCGCCATTCGATGGTGTCCGGGATCTCGACGCTCTCCCTTATGCGACTCCTGCATTAGGA
AGCAGCCCAGTAGTAGGTTGAGGCCGTTGAGCACCGCCGCCGCAAGGAATGGTGCATGCAAGGAGATGGC
GCCCAACAGTCCCCCGGCCACGGGGCCTGCCACCATACCCACGCCGAAACAAGCGCTCATGAGCCCGAAG
TGGCGAGCCCGATCTTCCCCATCGGTGATGTCGGCGATATAGGCGCCAGCAACCGCACCTGTGGCGCCGG
TGATGCCGGCCACGATGCGTCCGGCGTAGAGGATCGAGATCTCGATCCCGCGAAATTAATACGACTCACT
ATAGGGGAATTGTGAGCGGATAACAATTCCCCTCTAGAAATAATTTTGTTTAACTTTAAGAAGGAGATAT
ACATATGGAACTCATCAAAGGTCAAGCTTTATTTTTGGAACTAGATAAGAAAGATTTTTTATCTTTGAAA
AATAATGATAAAAATATTCCCACCTTTGCACATCCTAAAAATCAAGAAAAAATTCTAGCTATTTTTTCCT
TACCTTACAAAAATCCCCCGCAAAATACAAAACTTATCGCATTTTATAAAGATAAAAAAGAAGAAATTTT
CATAAAAACTTTAGAAGGTAATTATAAAAGTGAAAAATTGCAAGTTGAAAACAAAAAGATTTTTCCACCA
AAAACCATACAAGAACGCATCGCTAAAGAATTAAAAGAAGCCAATGCGATTTATAGTTCTTATACTCCAA
AAGCTTTATTTAACGGTGCTTTTAATATACCTTTAAATTCTTTTATCACAAGTGATTTTGGCAAAGCAAG
AACTTTTAATGAAAAAGTAGCAAGTTATCATAGTGGAACGGACTTTAGAGCCGCCACAGGAACGCCTATT
TATGCAGCCAATTCAGGTGTAGTAAAAATTGCAAAAGATCGTTATTTCGCAGGAAATTCAGTAGTCATTG
ATCATGGTTTTGGAATTTATTCACAATATTATCATCTTTCTAAAATCGATGTTAAAGTAGGACAAAAGAT
AAAAAAAGGTGAACTTATAGGACTTAGTGGGGCTAGTGGTAGGGTAAGTGGGCCGCATTTGCATTTTGGA
ATTTTAGCTGGAGGCAAACAAGTTGATCCTTTGGATTTTGTATCCAAATTTAATGCTATTTTTCAACTCG
AGCACCACCACCACCACCACTGAGATCCGGCTGCTAACAAAGCCCGAAAGGAAGCTGAGTTGGCTGCTGC
CACCGCTGAGCAATAACTAGCATAACCCCTTGGGGCCTCTAAACGGGTCTTGAGGGGTTTTTTGCTGAAA
GGAGGAACTATATCCGGATTGGCGAATGGG
[124 nt withheld, positions 4581-4704]
C
[91 nt withheld, positions 4706-4796]
A
[49 nt withheld, positions 4798-4846]
CCTTTGACGTTGGAGTCCACGTTCTTT
[37 nt withheld, positions 4874-4910]
ACCCTATCTCGGTCTATTCTTTTGATTTATAAGGGATTTTGCCGATTTCGGCCTATTGGTTAAAAAATGA
GCTGATTTAACAAAAATTTAACGCGAATTTTAACAAAATATTAACGTTTACAATTTCAGGTGGCACTTTT
CGGGGAAATGTGCGCGGAACCCCTATTTGTTTATTTTTCTAAATACATTCAAATATGTATCCGCTCATGA
GACAATAACCCTGATAAATGCTTCAATAATATTGAAAAAGGAAGAGTATGAGTATTCAACATTTCCGTGT
CGCCCTTATTCCCTTTTTTGCGGCATTTTGCCTTCCTGTTTTTGCTCACCCAGAAACGCTGGTGAAAGTA
AAAGATGCTGAAGATCAGTTGGGTGCACGAGTGGGTTACATCGAACTGGATCTCAACAGCGGTAAGATCC
TTGAGAGTTTTCGCCCCGAAGAACGTTTTCCAATGATGAGCACTTTTAAAGTTCTGCTATGTGGCGCGGT
ATTATCCCGTATTGACGCCGGGCAAGAGCAACTCGGTCGCCGCATACACTATTCTCAGAATGACTTGGTT
GAGTACTCACCAGTCACAGAAAAGCATCTTACGGATGGCATGACAGTAAGAGAATTATGCAGTGCTGCCA
TAACCATGAGTGATAACACTGCGGCCAACTTACTTCTGACAACGATCGGAGGACCGAAGGAGCTAACCGC
TTTTTTGCACAACATGGGGGATCATGTAACTCGCCTTGATCGTTGGGAACCGGAGCTGAATGAAGCCATA
CCAAACGACGAGCGTGACACCACGATGCCTGCAGCAATGGCAACAACGTTGCGCAAACTATTAACTGGCG
AACTACTTACTCTAGCTTCCCGGCAACAATTAATAGACTGGATGGAGGCGGATAAAGTTGCAGGACCACT
TCTGCGCTCGGCCCTTCCGGCTGGCTGGTTTATTGCTGATAAATCTGGAGCCGGTGAGCGTGGGTCTCGC
GGTATCATTGCAGCACTGGGGCCAGATGGTAAGCCCTCCCGTATCGTAGTTATCTACACGACGGGGAGTC
AGGCAACTATGGATGAACGAAATAGACAGATCGCTGAGATAGGTGCCTCACTGATTAAGCATTGGTAACT
GTCAGACCAAGTTTACTCATATATACTTTAGATTGATTTAAAACTTCATTTTTAATTTAAAAGGATCTAG
GTGAAGATCCTTTTTGATAATCTCATGAC
