>Addgene plasmid #83297 | pET21a(+)_C.jejuni m23 peptidase | addgene partial sequence | sequence record 164861 | T7 5'-TAATACGACTCACTATAGGG-3'
CCCTCTAGAAATAATTTTGTTTAACTTTAAGAAGGAGATATACATATGGAACTCATCAAAGGTCAAGCTT
TATTTTTGGAACTAGATAAGAAAGATTTTTTATCTTTGAAAAATAATGATAAAAATATTCCCACCTTTGC
ACATCCTAAAAATCAAGAAAAAATTCTAGCTATTTTTTCCTTACCTTACAAAAATCCCCCGCAAAATACA
AAACTTATCGCATTTTATAAAGATAAAAAAGAAGAAATTTTCATAAAAACTTTAGAAGGTAATTATAAAA
GTGAAAAATTGCAAGTTGAAAACAAAAAGATTTTTCCACCAAAAACCATACAAGAACGCATCGCTAAAGA
ATTAAAAGAAGCCAATGCGATTTATAGTTCTTATACTCCAAAAGCTTTATTTAACGGTGCTTTTAATATA
CCTTTAAATTCTTTTATCACAAGTGATTTTGGCAAAGCAAGAACTTTTAATGAAAAAGTAGCAAGTTATC
ATAGTGGAACGGACTTTAGAGCCGCCACAGGAACGCCTATTTATGCAGCCAATTCAGGTGTAGTAAAAAT
TGCAAAAGATCGTTATTTCGCAGGAAATTCAGTAGTCATTGATCATGGTTTTGGAATTTATTCACAATAT
TATCATCTTTCTAAAATCGATGTTAAAGTAGGACAAAAGATAAAAAAAGGTGAACTTATAGGACTTAGTG
GGGCTAGTGGTAGGGTAAGTGGGCCGCATTTGCATTTTGGAATTTTAGCTGGAGGCAAACAAGTTGATCC
TTTGGATTTTGTATCCAAATTTAATGCTATTTTTCAACTCGAGCACCACCACCACCACCACTGAGATCCG
GCTGCTAACAAAGCCCGAAAGGAAGCTGAGTTGGCTGCTGCCACCGCTGAGCAATAACTAGCATAACCCC
TTGGGGCCTCTAAACGGGTCTTGAGGGGTTTTTTGCTGAAAGGAGGAACTATATCCGGATTGGCGAATGG
GACGCGCCCTGTAGCGGCGCATTAAGCGCGGC
