>Addgene plasmid #83297 | pET21a(+)_C.jejuni m23 peptidase | addgene partial sequence | sequence record 164862 | T7term 5'-GCTAGTTATTGCTCAGCGG-3'
CTTCCTTTCGGGCTTTGTTAGCAGCCGGATCTCAGTGGTGGTGGTGGTGGTGCTCGAGTTGAAAAATAGC
ATTAAATTTGGATACAAAATCCAAAGGATCAACTTGTTTGCCTCCAGCTAAAATTCCAAAATGCAAATGC
GGCCCACTTACCCTACCACTAGCCCCACTAAGTCCTATAAGTTCACCTTTTTTTATCTTTTGTCCTACTT
TAACATCGATTTTAGAAAGATGATAATATTGTGAATAAATTCCAAAACCATGATCAATGACTACTGAATT
TCCTGCGAAATAACGATCTTTTGCAATTTTTACTACACCTGAATTGGCTGCATAAATAGGCGTTCCTGTG
GCGGCTCTAAAGTCCGTTCCACTATGATAACTTGCTACTTTTTCATTAAAAGTTCTTGCTTTGCCAAAAT
CACTTGTGATAAAAGAATTTAAAGGTATATTAAAAGCACCGTTAAATAAAGCTTTTGGAGTATAAGAACT
ATAAATCGCATTGGCTTCTTTTAATTCTTTAGCGATGCGTTCTTGTATGGTTTTTGGTGGAAAAATCTTT
TTGTTTTCAACTTGCAATTTTTCACTTTTATAATTACCTTCTAAAGTTTTTATGAAAATTTCTTCTTTTT
TATCTTTATAAAATGCGATAAGTTTTGTATTTTGCGGGGGATTTTTGTAAGGTAAGGAAAAAATAGCTAG
AATTTTTTCTTGATTTTTAGGATGTGCAAAGGTGGGAATATTTTTATCATTATTTTTCAAAGATAAAAAA
TCTTTCTTATCTAGTTCCAAAAATAAAGCTTGACCTTTGATGAGTTCCATATGTATATCTCCTTCTTAAA
GTTAAACAAAATTATTTCTAGAGGGGAATTGTTATCCGCTCACAATTCCCCTATAGTGAGTCGTATTAAT
TTCGCGGGATCGAGATCTCGATCCTCTACGCCGGACGCATCGTGGCCGGCATCACCGGCGCCACAGGTGC
GGTTGCTGGCGCCTATATCGCCGAC
